>Addgene plasmid #102460 | pSG74-β2AR-sfGFP | addgene full sequence | sequence record 197250 | Addgene NGS Result
GCATTGTACTTCCAGTCTGGTGGTGCTATGCGTAAAGGAGAAGAACTTTTCACTGGTGTCGTCCCTATTC
TGGTGGAACTGGATGGTGATGTCAACGGTCATAAGTTTTCCGTGCGTGGCGAGGGTGAAGGTGACGCAAC
TAATGGTAAACTGACGCTGAAGTTCATCTGTACTACTGGTAAACTGCCGGTACCTTGGCCGACTCTGGTA
ACGACGCTGACTTATGGTGTTCAGTGCTTTGCTCGTTATCCGGACCATATGAAGCAGCATGACTTCTTCA
AGTCCGCCATGCCGGAAGGCTATGTGCAGGAACGCACGATTTCCTTTAAGGATGACGGCACGTACAAAAC
GCGTGCGGAAGTGAAATTTGAAGGCGATACCCTGGTAAACCGCATTGAGCTGAAAGGCATTGACTTTAAA
GAAGATGGCAATATCCTGGGCCATAAGCTGGAATACAATTTTAACAGCCACAATGTTTACATCACCGCCG
ATAAACAAAAAAATGGCATTAAAGCGAATTTTAAAATTCGCCACAACGTGGAGGATGGCAGCGTGCAGCT
GGCTGATCACTACCAGCAAAACACTCCAATCGGTGATGGTCCTGTTCTGCTGCCAGACAATCACTATCTG
AGCACGCAAAGCGTTCTGTCTAAAGATCCGAACGAGAAACGCGATCATATGGTTCTGCTGGAGTTCGTAA
CCGCAGCGGGCATCACGCATGGTATGGATGAACTGTACAAACATCATCATCATCATCATTGAACTCGAGC
AAAGCCCGCCGAAAGGCGGGCTTTTCTGTGTCGACCGATGCCCTTGAGAGCCTTCAACCCAGTCAGCTCC
TTCCGGTGGGCGCGGGGCATGACTATCGTCGCCGCACTTATGACTGTGTTCTTTATCATGCAACTCGTAG
GACAGGTGCCGGCAGCTCTCTTCCGCTTCCTCGCTCACTTACTCGCTGCGCTCGGTCGTTCGGCTGCGGC
GAGCGGTATCAGCTCACTCAAAGGCGGTAATACGGTTATCCACAGAATCAGGGGATAACGCAGGAAAGAA
CATGTGAGCAAAAGGCCAGCAAAAGGCCAGGAACCGTAAAAAGGCCGCGTTGCTGGCGTTTTTCCATAGG
CTCCGCCCCCCTGACGAGCATCACAAAAATCGACGCTCAAGTCAGAGGTGGCGAAACCCGACAGGACTAT
AAAGATACCAGGCGTTTCCCCCTGGAAGCTCCCTCGTGCGCTCTCCTGTTCCGACCCTGCCGCTTACCGG
ATACCTGTCCGCCTTTCTCCCTTCGGGAAGCGTGGCGCTTTCTCATAGCTCACGCTGTAGGTATCTCAGT
TCGGTGTAGGTCGTTCGCTCCAAGCTGGGCTGTGTGCACGAACCCCCCGTTCAGCCCGACCGCTGCGCCT
TATCCGGTAACTATCGTCTTGAGTCCAACCCGGTAAGACACGACTTATCGCCACTGGCAGCAGCCACTGG
TAACAGGATTAGCAGAGCGAGGTATGTAGGCGGTGCTACAGAGTTCTTGAAGTGGTGGCCTAACTACGGC
TACACTAGAAGAACAGTATTTGGTATCTGCGCTCTGCTGAAGCCAGTTACCTTCGGAAAAAGAGTTGGTA
GCTCTTGATCCGGCAAACAAACCACCGCTGGTAGCGGTGGTTTTTTTGTTTGCAAGCAGCAGATTACGCG
CAGAAAAAAAGGATCTCAAGAAGATCCTTTGATCTTTTCTACGGGGTCTGACGCTCAGTGGAACGAAAAC
TCACGTTAAGGGATTTTGGTCATGAGATTATCAAAAAGGATCTTCACCTAGATCCTTTTAAATTAAAAAT
GAAGTTTTAAATCAATCTAAAGTATATATGAGTAAACTTGGTCTGACAGTTACCAATGCTTAATCAGTGA
GGCACCTATCTCAGCGATCTGTCTATTTCGTTCATCCATAGTTGCCTGACTCCCCGTCGTGTAGATAACT
ACGATACGGGAGGGCTTACCATCTGGCCCCAGTGCTGCAATGATACCGCGTGACCCACGCTCACCGGCTC
CAGATTTATCAGCAATAAACCAGCCAGCCGGAAGGGCCGAGCGCAGAAGTGGTCCTGCAACTTTATCCGC
CTCCATCCAGTCTATTAATTGTTGCCGGGAAGCTAGAGTAAGTAGTTCGCCAGTTAATAGTTTGCGCAAC
GTTGTTGCCATTGCTACAGGCATCGTGGTGTCACGCTCGTCGTTTGGTATGGCTTCATTCAGCTCCGGTT
CCCAACGATCAAGGCGAGTTGCATGATCCCCCATGTTGTGCAAAAAAGCTGTTAGCTCCTTCGGTCCTCC
GATCGTTGTCAGAAGTAAGTTGGCCGCAGTGTTATCACTCATTGTTATGGCAGCACTGCATAATTCTCTT
ACTGTCATGCCATCCGTAAGATGCTTTTCTGTGACTGGTGAGTACTCAACCAAGTCATTCTGAGAATAGT
GTATGCGGCGACCGAGTTGCTCTTGCCCGGCGTCAACACGGGATAATACCGCGCCACATAGCAGAACTTT
AAAAGTGCTCATCATTGGAAAACGTTCTTCGTGGCGAAAACTCTCAAGGATCTTACCGCTGTTTAGATCC
AGTTCGATGTAACCCACTCGTGCACCCAACTGATCTTCAGCATCTTTTACTTTCACCAGCGTTTCTGGGT
GAGCAAAAACATGAAGGCAAAATGCCGCAAAAAAGGGAATAAGGGCGACACGGAAATGTTGAATACTCAT
ACTCTTCCTTTTTCAATATTATTGAAGCATTTATCAGGGTTATTGTCTCATGAGCGGATACATATTTGAA
TGTATTTAGAAAAATAAACAAATAGGTGTTCCGCGCACATTTCCCCGAAAAGTGCCACCTGACGTCTAAG
AAACCATTATTATCATGACATTAACCTATAAAAATAGGCGTATCACGAGGCCCTTTCGTGTTCAAGAATT
CTGGCGAATCCTCTTACCAGCCAGAAAACGACCTTTCTGTGGTGAAACCGGATGCTGCAATTCAGAGCGC
CAGCAAGTGGGGGACAGCAGATGACCTGACCGCCGCAGAGTGGATGTTTGACATGGTGATGACTATCGCA
CCATCAGCCAGAAAACCGAATTTTGCTGGGTGGGCTAACGATATCCGCCTGATGCGTGAACGTGACGGAC
GTAACCACCGCGACATGTGTGTGCTGTTCCGCTGGGCATGCTGAGCTAACACCGTGCGTGTTGACAATTT
TACCTCTGGCGGTGATAATGGTTGCAGCTAGCAATAATTTTGTTTAACTTTAAGAAGGAGATATACA
[1239 nt withheld, positions 3288-4526]
GGTGAAAACCTGTACTTCCAGTCTGGT
Features (pLannotate 1.2.2; 10 found; start..end, strand, type, name):
     28..741     +  CDS            superfolder GFP: GFP variant that folds robustly even when fused to poorly folded proteins (Pédelacq et al., 2006)
    742..759     +  CDS            capTEV™ (fragment): composite tag for in vivo biotinylation, TEV protease cleavage, and 6xHis tagging
    800..931     +  CDS            TcR (fragment): tetracycline efflux protein; tet; confers resistance to tetracycline
   1111..1699    -  rep_origin     ori: high-copy-number ColE1/pMB1/pBR322/pUC origin of replication
   1870..2730    -  CDS            AmpR: β-lactamase; bla; confers resistance to ampicillin, carbenicillin, and related antibiotics
   2731..2822    -  promoter       AmpR promoter: bla
   2937..3230    +  CDS            O (fragment): VRPO_LAMBD - Protein inferred from homology: Swiss-Prot protein existence level 3. Necessary for the bidirectional replication of DNA. It interacts with the ori (origin of replication) region of the genome during the initiation of replication. From Escherichia phage lambda (Bacteriophage lambda).
   3259..3281    +  RBS            RBS: efficient ribosome binding site from bacteriophage T7 gene 10 (Olins and Rangwala, 1989)
   3288..4526    +  CDS            ADRB2 (sequence withheld): ADRB2_HUMAN - Also known as ADRB2R, B2AR. Experimental evidence at protein level: Swiss-Prot protein existence level 1. Beta-adrenergic receptors mediate the catecholamine-induced activation of adenylate cyclase through the action of G proteins. The beta-2-adrenergic receptor binds epinephrine with an approximately 30- fold greater affinity than it does norepinephrine. From Homo sapiens (Human).
   4530..4547    +  CDS            TEV site (fragment): tobacco etch virus (TEV) protease recognition and cleavage site
