[The description below was written by a language model from this plasmid's Addgene catalogue record and pLannotate feature annotations shown in this document.]
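Description:
pSG74-β2AR-sfGFP is a 4,553 bp bacterial expression plasmid built on the pBEST backbone. It produces the wild-type human β2 adrenergic receptor (ADRB2) as a fusion to superfolder GFP with a C-terminal His tag. It is propagated in E. coli as a high-copy plasmid through a ColE1/pUC-type origin. Selection is by ampicillin, via the β-lactamase gene under its own bla promoter.

Expression is driven by the OR2-OR1-Pr promoter, a strong constitutive promoter derived from the bacteriophage lambda right operator/promoter region. The annotation software does not label this promoter directly. It does flag a lambda-derived segment just upstream of the coding region, matched to a fragment of the lambda O gene, but the table does not show exactly where the promoter lies. A T7 gene 10 ribosome binding site follows, then the 1,239 bp ADRB2 open reading frame. After ADRB2 comes a short stretch annotated as a partial TEV protease site, which may serve as a linker or cleavage element. The fusion continues across the numbering origin of the circular map into sfGFP, and ends in a short sequence consistent with the 6xHis tag. A small tetracycline-resistance gene fragment downstream appears to be a nonfunctional backbone remnant. The recorded growth strain and reduced growth temperature are consistent with using a lambda-repressor-expressing host to keep this promoter silenced during propagation, though the record does not say so explicitly.

According to the associated publication title, the construct was made for expressing biologically active membrane proteins in a cell-free transcription-translation system. There, sfGFP fluorescence can report on receptor yield and folding, and the His tag allows capture or purification.
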