Addgene plasmid #102460: pSG74-β2AR-sfGFP
Purpose: Expresses a fusion protein of wild type β2 adrenergic receptor and sfGFP with a C-terminal His tag. The expression is controlled by a OR2-OR1-Pr promoter.
Depositing lab: Richard Murray. Publication: Expressing Biologically Active Membrane Proteins in a Cell-Free Transcription-Translation Platform. Guo S, Vaish A, Chen Q, Murray RM. bioRxiv 104455 10.1101/104455.
Backbone
  Vector backbone: pBEST
  Backbone size w/o insert (bp): 2525
  Total vector size (bp): 4553
  Vector type: Bacterial Expression
Growth in bacteria
  Bacterial resistance: Ampicillin, 100 μg/mL
  Growth temperature: 30°C
  Growth strain: KL740
  Copy number: High Copy
Gene/Insert
  Gene/Insert name: β2AR (alt name: β2 adrenergic receptor)
  Species: H. sapiens (human)
  Insert size (bp): 1239
  Promoter: OR2-OR1-Pr
  Tag / fusion protein: sfGFP (C terminal on insert); His tag (C terminal on insert)
  Cloning method: Unknown
  Sequencing primers: 5′ AAAACCGAATTTTGCTGGGTG; 3′ ATGATAAAGAACACAGTCATAAGTGC
Terms and licenses: Academic/Nonprofit Terms; Industry Terms: Not Available to Industry
Depositor comments: Please visit https://www.biorxiv.org/content/early/2017/01/30/104455 for bioRxiv preprint.
How to cite: pSG74-β2AR-sfGFP was a gift from Richard Murray (Addgene plasmid # 102460 ; http://n2t.net/addgene:102460 ; RRID:Addgene_102460)
